>Addgene plasmid #72889 | pcDNA3.1-CMV-LMO2 (GLuc-VChR1-EYFP) | addgene full sequence | sequence record 252489 | Addgene NGS Result
GACGGATCGGGAGATCTCCCGATCCCCTATGGTGCACTCTCAGTACAATCTGCTCTGATGCCGCATAGTT
AAGCCAGTATCTGCTCCCTGCTTGTGTGTTGGAGGTCGCTGAGTAGTGCGCGAGCAAAATTTAAGCTACA
ACAAGGCAAGGCTTGACCGACAATTGCATGAAGAATCTGCTTAGGGTTAGGCGTTTTGCGCTGCTTCGCG
ATGTACGGGCCAGATATACGCGTTGACATTGATTATTGACTAGTTATTAATAGTAATCAATTACGGGGTC
ATTAGTTCATAGCCCATATATGGAGTTCCGCGTTACATAACTTACGGTAAATGGCCCGCCTGGCTGACCG
CCCAACGACCCCCGCCCATTGACGTCAATAATGACGTATGTTCCCATAGTAACGCCAATAGGGACTTTCC
ATTGACGTCAATGGGTGGAGTATTTACGGTAAACTGCCCACTTGGCAGTACATCAAGTGTATCATATGCC
AAGTACGCCCCCTATTGACGTCAATGACGGTAAATGGCCCGCCTGGCATTATGCCCAGTACATGACCTTA
TGGGACTTTCCTACTTGGCAGTACATCTACGTATTAGTCATCGCTATTACCATGGTGATGCGGTTTTGGC
AGTACATCAATGGGCGTGGATAGCGGTTTGACTCACGGGGATTTCCAAGTCTCCACCCCATTGACGTCAA
TGGGAGTTTGTTTTGGCACCAAAATCAACGGGACTTTCCAAAATGTCGTAACAACTCCGCCCCATTGACG
CAAATGGGCGGTAGGCGTGTACGGTGGGAGGTCTATATAAGCAGAGCTCTCTGGCTAACTAGAGAACCCA
CTGCTTACTGGCTTATCGAAATTAATACGACTCACTATAGGGAGACCCAAGCTGGCTAGTTAAGCTTGCC
ACCATGGGAGTCAAAGTTCTGTTTGCCCTGATCTGCATCGCTGTGGCCGAGGCCAAGCCCACCGAGAACA
ACGAAGACTTCAACATCGTGGCCGTGGCCAGCAACTTCGCGACCACGGATCTCGATGCTGACCGCGGGAA
GTTGCCCGGCAAGAAGCTGCCGCTGGAGGTGCTCAAAGAGATGGAAGCCAATGCCCGGAAAGCTGGCTGC
ACCAGGGGCTGTCTGATCTGCCTGTCCCACATCAAGTGCACGCCCAAGATGAAGAAGTTCATCCCAGGAC
GCTGCCACACCTACGAAGGCGACAAAGAGTCCGCACAGGGCGGCATAGGCGAGGCGATCGTCGACATTCC
TGAGATTCCTGGGTTCAAGGACTTGGAGCCCATGGAGCAGTTCATCGCACAGGTCGATCTGTGTGTGGAC
TGCACAACTGGCTGCCTCAAAGGGCTTGCCAACGTGCAGTGTTCTGACCTGCTCAAGAAGTGGCTGCCGC
AACGCTGTGCGACCTTTGCCAGCAAGATCCAGGGCCAGGTGGACAAGATCAAGGGGGCCGGTGGTGACGG
CGACCCACTAGTCCAGTGTGGTGGAATTGCCGGATCCGCCACCATGGATTACCCTGTTGCTAGAAGCCTC
ATAGTTCGCTACCCAACCGACCTCGGAAACGGCACCGTCTGCATGCCAAGAGGACAGTGTTACTGTGAAG
GTTGGCTTCGGAGTCGCGGCACTTCCATTGAAAAGACAATAGCAATTACTCTTCAGTGGGTAGTCTTTGC
TTTGTCAGTGGCTTGCCTGGGGTGGTATGCGTATCAAGCGTGGCGAGCTACCTGCGGATGGGAGGAGGTT
TACGTAGCCTTGATAGAAATGATGAAAAGCATCATCGAGGCCTTCCACGAGTTCGACAGCCCTGCAACAC
TGTGGCTGTCTTCAGGGAACGGCGTAGTTTGGATGCGGTATGGCGAATGGCTCCTCACCTGCCCGGTCCT
TCTGATCCATCTGAGCAACCTCACAGGCCTGAAGGACGATTATAGCAAAAGGACTATGGGCCTGTTGGTT
TCTGATGTGGGATGCATCGTGTGGGGCGCAACCAGCGCCATGTGTACGGGGTGGACGAAGATCCTGTTCT
TCCTCATCTCATTGAGCTATGGTATGTATACCTATTTTCATGCTGCTAAAGTTTATATCGAAGCATTCCA
CACAGTTCCAAAAGGGATTTGTCGAGAACTGGTCCGAGTGATGGCCTGGACATTCTTTGTGGCTTGGGGA
ATGTTTCCAGTCCTGTTTCTGCTGGGCACGGAAGGATTCGGTCATATCAGCCCTTATGGATCTGCCATTG
GGCACTCCATCCTCGACCTGATTGCAAAGAACATGTGGGGTGTGCTGGGGAATTACCTGCGCGTCAAAAT
CCACGAGCACATCCTGTTGTATGGCGACATCAGAAAGAAGCAGAAAATTACGATCGCCGGCCAAGAGATG
GAGGTTGAGACACTGGTGGCTGAAGAGGAGGACGCGGCCGCCGTGAGCAAGGGCGAGGAGCTGTTCACCG
GGGTGGTGCCCATCCTGGTCGAGCTGGACGGCGACGTAAACGGCCACAAGTTCAGCGTGTCCGGCGAGGG
CGAGGGCGATGCCACCTACGGCAAGCTGACCCTGAAGTTCATCTGCACCACCGGCAAGCTGCCCGTGCCC
TGGCCCACCCTCGTGACCACCTTCGGCTACGGCCTGCAGTGCTTCGCCCGCTACCCCGACCACATGAAGC
AGCACGACTTCTTCAAGTCCGCCATGCCCGAAGGCTACGTCCAGGAGCGCACCATCTTCTTCAAGGACGA
CGGCAACTACAAGACCCGCGCCGAGGTGAAGTTCGAGGGCGACACCCTGGTGAACCGCATCGAGCTGAAG
GGCATCGACTTCAAGGAGGACGGCAACATCCTGGGGCACAAGCTGGAGTACAACTACAACAGCCACAACG
TCTATATCATGGCCGACAAGCAGAAGAACGGCATCAAGGTGAACTTCAAGATCCGCCACAACATCGAGGA
CGGCAGCGTGCAGCTCGCCGACCACTACCAGCAGAACACCCCCATCGGCGACGGCCCCGTGCTGCTGCCC
GACAACCACTACCTGAGCTACCAGTCCGCCCTGAGCAAAGACCCCAACGAGAAGCGCGATCACATGGTCC
TGCTGGAGTTCGTGACCGCCGCCGGGATCACTCTCGGCATGGACGAGCTGTACAAGTAACATATGCTCTA
GAGGGCCCGCGGTTCGAAGGTAAGCCTATCCCTAACCCTCTCCTCGGTCTCGATTCTACGCGTACCGGTC
ATCATCACCATCACCATTGAGTTTAAACCCGCTGATCAGCCTCGACTGTGCCTTCTAGTTGCCAGCCATC
TGTTGTTTGCCCCTCCCCCGTGCCTTCCTTGACCCTGGAAGGTGCCACTCCCACTGTCCTTTCCTAATAA
AATGAGGAAATTGCATCGCATTGTCTGAGTAGGTGTCATTCTATTCTGGGGGGTGGGGTGGGGCAGGACA
GCAAGGGGGAGGATTGGGAAGACAATAGCAGGCATGCTGGGGATGCGGTGGGCTCTATGGCTTCTGAGGC
GGAAAGAACCAGCTGGGGCTCTAGGGGGTATCCCC
[124 nt withheld, positions 3536-3659]
C
[91 nt withheld, positions 3661-3751]
A
[49 nt withheld, positions 3753-3801]
CCTTTGACGTTGGAGTCCACGTTCTTT
[37 nt withheld, positions 3829-3865]
ACCCTATCTCGGTCTATTCTTTTGATTTATAAGGGATTTTGCCGATTTCGGCCTATTGGTTAAAAAATGA
GCTGATTTAACAAAAATTTAACGCGAATTAATTCTGTGGAATGTGTGTCAGTTAGGGTGTGGAAAGTCCC
CAGGCTCCCCAGCAGGCAGAAGTATGCAAAGCATGCATCTCAATTAGTCAGCAACCAGGTGTGGAAAGTC
CCCAGGCTCCCCAGCAGGCAGAAGTATGCAAAGCATGCATCTCAATTAGTCAGCAACCATAGTCCCGCCC
CTAACTCCGCCCATCCCGCCCCTAACTCCGCCCAGTTCCGCCCATTCTCCGCCCCATGGCTGACTAATTT
TTTTTATTTATGCAGAGGCCGAGGCCGCCTCTGCCTCTGAGCTATTCCAGAAGTAGTGAGGAGGCTTTTT
TGGAGGCCTAGGCTTTTGCAAAAAGCTCCCGGGAGCTTGTATATCCATTTTCGGATCTGATCAAGAGACA
GGATGAGGATCGTTTCGCATGATTGAACAAGATGGATTGCACGCAGGTTCTCCGGCCGCTTGGGTGGAGA
GGCTATTCGGCTATGACTGGGCACAACAGACAATCGGCTGCTCTGATGCCGCCGTGTTCCGGCTGTCAGC
GCAGGGGCGCCCGGTTCTTTTTGTCAAGACCGACCTGTCCGGTGCCCTGAATGAACTGCAGGACGAGGCA
GCGCGGCTATCGTGGCTGGCCACGACGGGCGTTCCTTGCGCAGCTGTGCTCGACGTTGTCACTGAAGCGG
GAAGGGACTGGCTGCTATTGGGCGAAGTGCCGGGGCAGGATCTCCTGTCATCTCACCTTGCTCCTGCCGA
GAAAGTATCCATCATGGCTGATGCAATGCGGCGGCTGCATACGCTTGATCCGGCTACCTGCCCATTCGAC
CACCAAGCGAAACATCGCATCGAGCGAGCACGTACTCGGATGGAAGCCGGTCTTGTCGATCAGGATGATC
TGGACGAAGAGCATCAGGGGCTCGCGCCAGCCGAACTGTTCGCCAGGCTCAAGGCGCGCATGCCCGACGG
CGAGGATCTCGTCGTGACCCATGGCGATGCCTGCTTGCCGAATATCATGGTGGAAAATGGCCGCTTTTCT
GGATTCATCGACTGTGGCCGGCTGGGTGTGGCGGACCGCTATCAGGACATAGCGTTGGCTACCCGTGATA
TTGCTGAAGAGCTTGGCGGCGAATGGGCTGACCGCTTCCTCGTGCTTTACGGTATCGCCGCTCCCGATTC
GCAGCGCATCGCCTTCTATCGCCTTCTTGACGAGTTCTTCTGAGCGGGACTCTGGGGTTCGCGAAATGAC
CGACCAAGCGACGCCCAACCTGCCATCACGAGATTTCGATTCCACCGCCGCCTTCTATGAAAGGTTGGGC
TTCGGAATCGTTTTCCGGGACGCCGGCTGGATGATCCTCCAGCGCGGGGATCTCATGCTGGAGTTCTTCG
CCCACCCCAACTTGTTTATTGCAGCTTATAATGGTTACAAATAAAGCAATAGCATCACAAATTTCACAAA
TAAAGCATTTTTTTCACTGCATTCTAGTTGTGGTTTGTCCAAACTCATCAATGTATCTTATCATGTCTGT
ATACCGTCGACCTCTAGCTAGAGCTTGGCGTAATCATGGTCATAGCTGTTTCCTGTGTGAAATTGTTATC
CGCTCACAATTCCACACAACATACGAGCCGGAAGCATAAAGTGTAAAGCCTGGGGTGCCTAATGAGTGAG
CTAACTCACATTAATTGCGTTGCGCTCACTGCCCGCTTTCCAGTCGGGAAACCTGTCGTGCCAGCTGCAT
TAATGAATCGGCCAACGCGCGGGGAGAGGCGGTTTGCGTATTGGGCGCTCTTCCGCTTCCTCGCTCACTG
ACTCGCTGCGCTCGGTCGTTCGGCTGCGGCGAGCGGTATCAGCTCACTCAAAGGCGGTAATACGGTTATC
CACAGAATCAGGGGATAACGCAGGAAAGAACATGTGAGCAAAAGGCCAGCAAAAGGCCAGGAACCGTAAA
AAGGCCGCGTTGCTGGCGTTTTTCCATAGGCTCCGCCCCCCTGACGAGCATCACAAAAATCGACGCTCAA
GTCAGAGGTGGCGAAACCCGACAGGACTATAAAGATACCAGGCGTTTCCCCCTGGAAGCTCCCTCGTGCG
CTCTCCTGTTCCGACCCTGCCGCTTACCGGATACCTGTCCGCCTTTCTCCCTTCGGGAAGCGTGGCGCTT
TCTCATAGCTCACGCTGTAGGTATCTCAGTTCGGTGTAGGTCGTTCGCTCCAAGCTGGGCTGTGTGCACG
AACCCCCCGTTCAGCCCGACCGCTGCGCCTTATCCGGTAACTATCGTCTTGAGTCCAACCCGGTAAGACA
CGACTTATCGCCACTGGCAGCAGCCACTGGTAACAGGATTAGCAGAGCGAGGTATGTAGGCGGTGCTACA
GAGTTCTTGAAGTGGTGGCCTAACTACGGCTACACTAGAAGAACAGTATTTGGTATCTGCGCTCTGCTGA
AGCCAGTTACCTTCGGAAAAAGAGTTGGTAGCTCTTGATCCGGCAAACAAACCACCGCTGGTAGCGGTGG
TTTTTTTGTTTGCAAGCAGCAGATTACGCGCAGAAAAAAAGGATCTCAAGAAGATCCTTTGATCTTTTCT
ACGGGGTCTGACGCTCAGTGGAACGAAAACTCACGTTAAGGGATTTTGGTCATGAGATTATCAAAAAGGA
TCTTCACCTAGATCCTTTTAAATTAAAAATGAAGTTTTAAATCAATCTAAAGTATATATGAGTAAACTTG
GTCTGACAGTTACCAATGCTTAATCAGTGAGGCACCTATCTCAGCGATCTGTCTATTTCGTTCATCCATA
GTTGCCTGACTCCCCGTCGTGTAGATAACTACGATACGGGAGGGCTTACCATCTGGCCCCAGTGCTGCAA
TGATACCGCGAGACCCACGCTCACCGGCTCCAGATTTATCAGCAATAAACCAGCCAGCCGGAAGGGCCGA
GCGCAGAAGTGGTCCTGCAACTTTATCCGCCTCCATCCAGTCTATTAATTGTTGCCGGGAAGCTAGAGTA
AGTAGTTCGCCAGTTAATAGTTTGCGCAACGTTGTTGCCATTGCTACAGGCATCGTGGTGTCACGCTCGT
CGTTTGGTATGGCTTCATTCAGCTCCGGTTCCCAACGATCAAGGCGAGTTACATGATCCCCCATGTTGTG
CAAAAAAGCGGTTAGCTCCTTCGGTCCTCCGATCGTTGTCAGAAGTAAGTTGGCCGCAGTGTTATCACTC
ATGGTTATGGCAGCACTGCATAATTCTCTTACTGTCATGCCATCCGTAAGATGCTTTTCTGTGACTGGTG
AGTACTCAACCAAGTCATTCTGAGAATAGTGTATGCGGCGACCGAGTTGCTCTTGCCCGGCGTCAATACG
GGATAATACCGCGCCACATAGCAGAACTTTAAAAGTGCTCATCATTGGAAAACGTTCTTCGGGGCGAAAA
CTCTCAAGGATCTTACCGCTGTTGAGATCCAGTTCGATGTAACCCACTCGTGCACCCAACTGATCTTCAG
CATCTTTTACTTTCACCAGCGTTTCTGGGTGAGCAAAAACAGGAAGGCAAAATGCCGCAAAAAAGGGAAT
AAGGGCGACACGGAAATGTTGAATACTCATACTCTTCCTTTTTCAATATTATTGAAGCATTTATCAGGGT
TATTGTCTCATGAGCGGATACATATTTGAATGTATTTAGAAAAATAAACAAATAGGGGTTCCGCGCACAT
TTCCCCGAAAAGTGCCACCTGACGTC
Features (pLannotate 1.2.2; 22 found; start..end, strand, type, name):
     28..80      -  misc_feature   bom (fragment): basis of mobility region from pBR322
    235..614     +  enhancer       CMV enhancer: human cytomegalovirus immediate early enhancer
    615..818     +  promoter       CMV promoter: human cytomegalovirus (CMV) immediate early promoter
    814..847     +  LTR            5' LTR (truncated) (fragment): truncated 5' long terminal repeat (LTR) from HIV-1
    863..881     +  promoter       T7 promoter: promoter for bacteriophage T7 RNA polymerase
    914..1468    +  CDS            hGLuc: secreted Gaussia luciferase human codon-optimized
   2423..3139    +  CDS            EYFP: enhanced YFP mammalian codon-optimized
   3169..3210    +  CDS            V5 tag: epitope tag from simian virus 5
   3266..3490    +  polyA_signal   bGH poly(A) signal: bovine growth hormone polyadenylation signal
   3494..3515    +  promoter       SV40 promoter (fragment): SV40 enhancer and early promoter
   3536..3964    +  rep_origin     f1 ori (sequence partly withheld): f1 bacteriophage origin of replication; arrow indicates direction of (+) strand synthesis
   3978..4307    +  promoter       SV40 promoter: SV40 enhancer and early promoter
   4374..5165    +  CDS            neo: KKA2_KLEPN - Also known as kan, nptII. Experimental evidence at protein level: Swiss-Prot protein existence level 1. Resistance to kanamycin, neomycin, paromomycin, ribostamycin, butirosin and gentamicin B. From Klebsiella pneumoniae.
   5191..5349    +  CDS            ble (fragment): BLE_KLEPN - Experimental evidence at protein level: Swiss-Prot protein existence level 1. Binding protein with a strong affinity to the bleomycin family of antibiotics. Binds to CL990; an antimitotic-antibiotic compound. From Klebsiella pneumoniae.
   5344..5465    +  polyA_signal   SV40 poly(A) signal: SV40 polyadenylation signal
   5538..5554    -  protein_bind   lac operator: The lac repressor binds to the lac operator to inhibit transcription in E. coli. This inhibition can be relieved by adding lactose or isopropyl-β-D-thiogalactopyranoside (IPTG). lac repressor encoded by lacI
   5562..5592    -  promoter       lac promoter: promoter for the E. coli lac operon
   5607..5628    -  protein_bind   CAP binding site: CAP binding activates transcription in the presence of cAMP. E. coli catabolite activator protein
   5641..5733    -  CDS            lacI (fragment): lac repressor; lacI; The lac repressor binds to the lac operator to inhibit transcription in E. coli. This inhibition can be relieved by adding lactose or isopropyl-β-D-thiogalactopyranoside (IPTG).
   5916..6504    -  rep_origin     ori: high-copy-number ColE1/pMB1/pBR322/pUC origin of replication
   6675..7535    -  CDS            AmpR: β-lactamase; bla; confers resistance to ampicillin, carbenicillin, and related antibiotics
   7536..7640    -  promoter       AmpR promoter: bla
