[The description below was written by a language model from this plasmid's Addgene catalogue record and pLannotate feature annotations shown in this document.]
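Description:
pcDNA3.1-CMV-LMO2 (GLuc-VChR1-EYFP) is a mammalian expression plasmid built on the pcDNA3.1 backbone that encodes a "luminopsin", a single fusion protein for bioluminescent optogenetics. It is propagated in E. coli as a high-copy plasmid through a ColE1/pUC-type origin with ampicillin selection (AmpR under its own bla promoter). It also carries an f1 origin for single-stranded DNA production. For mammalian cells, an SV40 early promoter drives the neomycin phosphotransferase gene, followed by an SV40 polyadenylation signal, which permits G418 selection of stable transfectants.

The payload sits downstream of the CMV immediate-early enhancer and promoter, with a T7 promoter just upstream of the coding region, and is terminated by the bGH polyadenylation signal. The open reading frame begins with human codon-optimized Gaussia luciferase, recorded as cloned between HindIII and BamHI sites, and ends with EYFP. The automated annotation leaves the stretch between these two features unlabelled, and this is where the Volvox channelrhodopsin-1 (VChR1) sequence named in the catalogue would be expected to lie. A V5 epitope sequence from the backbone is annotated after EYFP, but the record does not say whether it is translated as part of the fusion. In this design, light emitted by the luciferase when its substrate is supplied activates the adjacent channelrhodopsin, so cells such as neurons can be controlled either chemically or by external illumination, while EYFP reports expression and localization.

The sequenced record is 7,671 nt, shorter than the 8,541 bp total listed in the catalogue. The stated 555 bp insert size matches only the luciferase segment rather than the whole fusion.
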