Addgene plasmid #72889: pcDNA3.1-CMV-LMO2 (GLuc-VChR1-EYFP)
Purpose: fusion protein of Gaussia luciferase, Volvox channelrhodopsin-1, and enhanced yellow fluorescent protein for bioluminescent optogenetics
Depositing lab: Ute Hochgeschwender. Depositing organization: Duke University. Publication: Light-emitting channelrhodopsins for combined optogenetic and chemical-genetic control of neurons. Berglund K, Birkner E, Augustine GJ, Hochgeschwender U. PLoS One. 2013;8(3):e59759. doi: 10.1371/journal.pone.0059759. Epub 2013 Mar 27. PONE-D-12-38868 PubMed 23544095.
Backbone
  Vector backbone: pcDNA3.1
  Backbone size w/o insert (bp): 6229
  Total vector size (bp): 8541
  Vector type: Mammalian Expression
  Selectable markers: Neomycin (select with G418)
Growth in bacteria
  Bacterial resistance: Ampicillin, 100 μg/mL
  Growth temperature: 37°C
  Growth strain: DH5alpha
  Copy number: High Copy
Gene/Insert 1
  Gene/Insert name: Gaussia luciferase, Volvox channelrhodopsin 1, EYFP (alt names: GLuc-VChr1-EYFP; LMO2)
  Species: Synthetic; Gaussia princeps
  Promoter: CMV
  Insert size (bp): 555
  Cloning method: Restriction Enzyme; 5′ cloning site HindIII (not destroyed); 3′ cloning site BamHI (not destroyed)
  Sequencing primers: 5′ atgggagtcaaagttctgtt; 3′ ccacactggactagtgggtc
Gene/Insert 2
  Gene/Insert name: Volvox channelrhodopsin 1 (alt name: VChr1)
Gene/Insert 3
  Gene/Insert name: Enhanced Yellow Fluorescent Protein (alt name: EYFP)
Terms and licenses: Academic/Nonprofit Terms; Industry Terms: Not Available to Industry
How to cite: pcDNA3.1-CMV-LMO2 (GLuc-VChR1-EYFP) was a gift from Ute Hochgeschwender (Addgene plasmid # 72889 ; http://n2t.net/addgene:72889 ; RRID:Addgene_72889)
